Addgene plasmid #77552: CPNE3 gRNA (BRDN0001148974)
Purpose: 3rd generation lentiviral gRNA plasmid targeting human CPNE3
Depositing lab: John Doench & David Root. Depositing organization: Broad Institute. Publication: Optimized sgRNA design to maximize activity and minimize off-target effects of CRISPR-Cas9. Doench JG, Fusi N, Sullender M, Hegde M, Vaimberg EW, Donovan KF, Smith I, Tothova Z, Wilen C, Orchard R, Virgin HW, Listgarten J, Root DE. Nat Biotechnol. 2016 Jan 18. doi: 10.1038/nbt.3437. PubMed 26780180.
Backbone
  Vector backbone: lentiGuide-Puro
  Backbone manufacturer: Zhang Lab (Addgene plasmid # 52963)
  Vector type: Mammalian Expression, Lentiviral, CRISPR
  Selectable markers: Puromycin
Growth in bacteria
  Bacterial resistance: Ampicillin, 100 μg/mL
  Growth temperature: 37°C
  Growth strain: DH5alpha
  Copy number: High Copy
Gene/Insert
  Gene/Insert name: CPNE3 (alt names: CPNE3; NM_003909.4)
  gRNA/shRNA sequence: TGAATACAAGTGGTCAACAG
  Species: H. sapiens (human)
  Entrez Gene: CPNE3 (a.k.a. CPN3, PRO1071)
  Promoter: hU6
  Cloning method: Unknown
  Sequencing primers: 5′ U6-F; 3′ pS2-R
Terms and licenses: Academic/Nonprofit Terms; Industry Terms: Not Available to Industry
Depositor comments: The gRNA was designed to target the following Genbank reference sequence(s): NM_003909.4. Note that this plasmid does NOT contain Cas9. It should be used in conjunction with lentiCas9-Blast (Addgene #52962) or otherwise with cell lines already expressing Cas9. Browse the full kinome gRNA library at http://www.addgene.org/pooled-library/broadgpp-human-kinome/ or visit http://www.broadinstitute.org/rnai/public/ for detailed protocols and information.
How to cite: CPNE3 gRNA (BRDN0001148974) was a gift from John Doench & David Root (Addgene plasmid # 77552 ; http://n2t.net/addgene:77552 ; RRID:Addgene_77552)
