[The description below was written by a language model from this plasmid's Addgene catalogue record and pLannotate feature annotations shown in this document.]
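Description:
CPNE3 gRNA (BRDN0001148974) is a third-generation lentiviral CRISPR guide plasmid built on the lentiGuide-Puro backbone, carrying a single guide RNA designed against human CPNE3 (copine 3, reference transcript NM_003909.4). It is propagated in E. coli as a high-copy plasmid through a ColE1/pUC-type origin with ampicillin selection from the β-lactamase gene. The backbone also retains an f1 origin, an SV40 origin and poly(A) signal, and remnants of lac, T3 and T7 cloning elements.

The lentiviral transfer cassette begins with an RSV promoter fused to a truncated HIV-1 5' LTR, which drives Tat-independent production of the viral genomic RNA. This is followed by the Ψ packaging signal with a partial gag sequence, and the Rev response element for nuclear export of the unspliced genome. Next comes the human U6 RNA polymerase III promoter, which transcribes the CPNE3-specific spacer joined to the Streptococcus pyogenes Cas9 guide scaffold. A cPPT/CTS element, which aids nuclear import of the reverse-transcribed genome, sits downstream of the guide cassette. The EF-1α core promoter with its intron A then drives puromycin N-acetyltransferase, allowing selection of transduced mammalian cells. A WPRE follows to enhance transcript expression, and the cassette ends in a self-inactivating ΔU3 3' LTR that disables LTR promoter activity after integration.

The plasmid does not encode Cas9, so it is intended for use with a separate Cas9 vector such as lentiCas9-Blast or in cells already expressing Cas9, where it directs cleavage and knockout of CPNE3. It is an individual clone from a human kinome guide library designed with optimized rules for on-target activity and reduced off-target effects.
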