Features (pLannotate 1.2.2; 29 found; start..end, strand, type, name):
     14..80      +  CDS            small t antigen (fragment): SV40 (simian virus 40) small t antigen
    106..317     +  promoter       EF-1α core promoter: core promoter for human elongation factor EF-1α
    318..1256    +  intron         EF-1α intron A: intron upstream of the start codon of human EF-1α
   1278..1877    +  CDS            PuroR (fragment): puromycin N-acetyltransferase; pac from Streptomyces; confers resistance to puromycin
   1893..2481    +  misc_feature   WPRE: woodchuck hepatitis virus posttranscriptional regulatory element
   2532..2551    +  misc_feature   cPPT/CTS (fragment): central polypurine tract and central termination sequence of HIV-1
   2553..2786    +  LTR            3' LTR (ΔU3): self-inactivating 3' long terminal repeat (LTR) from HIV-1
   2864..2985    +  polyA_signal   SV40 poly(A) signal: SV40 polyadenylation signal
   3025..3160    +  rep_origin     SV40 ori: SV40 origin of replication
   3181..3199    -  promoter       T7 promoter: promoter for bacteriophage T7 RNA polymerase
   3207..3362    +  CDS            lacZα (fragment): LacZα fragment of β-galactosidase; lacZ fragment
   3367..3795    +  rep_origin     f1 ori (sequence partly withheld): f1 bacteriophage origin of replication; arrow indicates direction of (+) strand synthesis
   3848..3952    +  promoter       AmpR promoter: bla
   3953..4813    +  CDS            AmpR: β-lactamase; bla; confers resistance to ampicillin, carbenicillin, and related antibiotics
   4984..5572    +  rep_origin     ori: high-copy-number ColE1/pMB1/pBR322/pUC origin of replication
   5755..5847    +  CDS            lacI (fragment): lac repressor; lacI; The lac repressor binds to the lac operator to inhibit transcription in E. coli. This inhibition can be relieved by adding lactose or isopropyl-β-D-thiogalactopyranoside (IPTG).
   5860..5881    +  protein_bind   CAP binding site: CAP binding activates transcription in the presence of cAMP. E. coli catabolite activator protein
   5896..5926    +  promoter       lac promoter: promoter for the E. coli lac operon
   5934..5950    +  protein_bind   lac operator: The lac repressor binds to the lac operator to inhibit transcription in E. coli. This inhibition can be relieved by adding lactose or isopropyl-β-D-thiogalactopyranoside (IPTG). lac repressor encoded by lacI
   5995..6013    +  promoter       T3 promoter: promoter for bacteriophage T3 RNA polymerase
   6041..6267    +  promoter       RSV promoter: Rous sarcoma virus enhancer/promoter
   6268..6448    +  LTR            5' LTR (truncated): truncated 5' long terminal repeat (LTR) from HIV-1
   6495..6620    +  misc_feature   HIV-1 Ψ: packaging signal of human immunodeficiency virus type 1
   6604..6967    +  CDS            HIV-1 gag (fragment): gag protein from human immunodeficiency virus 1; gag
   7113..7346    +  misc_feature   RRE: The Rev response element (RRE) of HIV-1 allows for Rev-dependent mRNA export from the nucleus to the cytoplasm.
   7723..7749    +  CDS            Rev (fragment): human immunodeficiency virus 1 (HIV-1) Rev protein; rev; enhances nuclear export of unspliced and incompletely spliced viral mRNAs
   7753..7993    +  promoter       U6 promoter: RNA polymerase III promoter for human U6 snRNA
   8023..8098    +  misc_RNA       gRNA scaffold: guide RNA scaffold for the Streptococcus pyogenes CRISPR/Cas9 system
   8154..8271    +  misc_feature   cPPT/CTS: central polypurine tract and central termination sequence of HIV-1
>Addgene plasmid #77552 | CPNE3 gRNA (BRDN0001148974) | addgene full sequence | sequence record 187982 | Addgene Assembled Sequence
CCCGGGTGCAAAGATGGATAAAGTTTTAAACAGAGAGGAATCTTTGCAGCTAATGGACCTTCTAGGTCTT
GAAAGGAGTGGGAATTGGCTCCGGTGCCCGTCAGTGGGCAGAGCGCACATCGCCCACAGTCCCCGAGAAG
TTGGGGGGAGGGGTCGGCAATTGATCCGGTGCCTAGAGAAGGTGGCGCGGGGTAAACTGGGAAAGTGATG
TCGTGTACTGGCTCCGCCTTTTTCCCGAGGGTGGGGGAGAACCGTATATAAGTGCAGTAGTCGCCGTGAA
CGTTCTTTTTCGCAACGGGTTTGCCGCCAGAACACAGGTAAGTGCCGTGTGTGGTTCCCGCGGGCCTGGC
CTCTTTACGGGTTATGGCCCTTGCGTGCCTTGAATTACTTCCACCTGGCTGCAGTACGTGATTCTTGATC
CCGAGCTTCGGGTTGGAAGTGGGTGGGAGAGTTCGAGGCCTTGCGCTTAAGGAGCCCCTTCGCCTCGTGC
TTGAGTTGAGGCCTGGCCTGGGCGCTGGGGCCGCCGCGTGCGAATCTGGTGGCACCTTCGCGCCTGTCTC
GCTGCTTTCGATAAGTCTCTAGCCATTTAAAATTTTTGATGACCTGCTGCGACGCTTTTTTTCTGGCAAG
ATAGTCTTGTAAATGCGGGCCAAGATCTGCACACTGGTATTTCGGTTTTTGGGGCCGCGGGCGGCGACGG
GGCCCGTGCGTCCCAGCGCACATGTTCGGCGAGGCGGGGCCTGCGAGCGCGGCCACCGAGAATCGGACGG
GGGTAGTCTCAAGCTGGCCGGCCTGCTCTGGTGCCTGGCCTCGCGCCGCCGTGTATCGCCCCGCCCTGGG
CGGCAAGGCTGGCCCGGTCGGCACCAGTTGCGTGAGCGGAAAGATGGCCGCTTCCCGGCCCTGCTGCAGG
GAGCTCAAAATGGAGGACGCGGCGCTCGGGAGAGCGGGCGGGTGAGTCACCCACACAAAGGAAAAGGGCC
TTTCCGTCCTCAGCCGTCGCTTCATGTGACTCCACGGAGTACCGGGCGCCGTCCAGGCACCTCGATTAGT
TCTCGAGCTTTTGGAGTACGTCGTCTTTAGGTTGGGGGGAGGGGTTTTATGCGATGGAGTTTCCCCACAC
TGAGTGGGTGGAGACTGAAGTTAGGCCAGCTTGGCACTTGATGTAATTCTCCTTGGAATTTGCCCTTTTT
GAGTTTGGATCTTGGTTCATTCTCAAGCCTCAGACAGTGGTTCAAAGTTTTTTTCTTCCATTTCAGGTGT
CGTGACGTACGGCCACCATGACCGAGTACAAGCCCACGGTGCGCCTCGCCACCCGCGACGACGTCCCCAG
GGCCGTACGCACCCTCGCCGCCGCGTTCGCCGACTACCCCGCCACGCGCCACACCGTCGATCCGGACCGC
CACATCGAGCGGGTCACCGAGCTGCAAGAACTCTTCCTCACGCGCGTCGGGCTCGACATCGGCAAGGTGT
GGGTCGCGGACGACGGCGCCGCCGTGGCGGTCTGGACCACGCCGGAGAGCGTCGAAGCGGGGGCGGTGTT
CGCCGAGATCGGCCCGCGCATGGCCGAGTTGAGCGGTTCCCGGCTGGCCGCGCAGCAACAGATGGAAGGC
CTCCTGGCGCCGCACCGGCCCAAGGAGCCCGCGTGGTTCCTGGCCACCGTCGGAGTCTCGCCCGACCACC
AGGGCAAGGGTCTGGGCAGCGCCGTCGTGCTCCCCGGAGTGGAGGCGGCCGAGCGCGCCGGGGTGCCCGC
CTTCCTGGAGACCTCCGCGCCCCGCAACCTCCCCTTCTACGAGCGGCTCGGCTTCACCGTCACCGCCGAC
GTCGAGGTGCCCGAAGGACCGCGCACCTGGTGCATGACCCGCAAGCCCGGTGCCTGAACGCGTTAAGTCG
ACAATCAACCTCTGGATTACAAAATTTGTGAAAGATTGACTGGTATTCTTAACTATGTTGCTCCTTTTAC
GCTATGTGGATACGCTGCTTTAATGCCTTTGTATCATGCTATTGCTTCCCGTATGGCTTTCATTTTCTCC
TCCTTGTATAAATCCTGGTTGCTGTCTCTTTATGAGGAGTTGTGGCCCGTTGTCAGGCAACGTGGCGTGG
TGTGCACTGTGTTTGCTGACGCAACCCCCACTGGTTGGGGCATTGCCACCACCTGTCAGCTCCTTTCCGG
GACTTTCGCTTTCCCCCTCCCTATTGCCACGGCGGAACTCATCGCCGCCTGCCTTGCCCGCTGCTGGACA
GGGGCTCGGCTGTTGGGCACTGACAATTCCGTGGTGTTGTCGGGGAAATCATCGTCCTTTCCTTGGCTGC
TCGCCTGTGTTGCCACCTGGATTCTGCGCGGGACGTCCTTCTGCTACGTCCCTTCGGCCCTCAATCCAGC
GGACCTTCCTTCCCGCGGCCTGCTGCCGGCTCTGCGGCCTCTTCCGCGTCTTCGCCTTCGCCCTCAGACG
AGTCGGATCTCCCTTTGGGCCGCCTCCCCGCGTCGACTTTAAGACCAATGACTTACAAGGCAGCTGTAGA
TCTTAGCCACTTTTTAAAAGAAAAGGGGGGACTGGAAGGGCTAATTCACTCCCAACGAAGACAAGATCTG
CTTTTTGCTTGTACTGGGTCTCTCTGGTTAGACCAGATCTGAGCCTGGGAGCTCTCTGGCTAACTAGGGA
ACCCACTGCTTAAGCCTCAATAAAGCTTGCCTTGAGTGCTTCAAGTAGTGTGTGCCCGTCTGTTGTGTGA
CTCTGGTAACTAGAGATCCCTCAGACCCTTTTAGTCAGTGTGGAAAATCTCTAGCAGTACGTATAGTAGT
TCATGTCATCTTATTATTCAGTATTTATAACTTGCAAAGAAATGAATATCAGAGAGTGAGAGGAACTTGT
TTATTGCAGCTTATAATGGTTACAAATAAAGCAATAGCATCACAAATTTCACAAATAAAGCATTTTTTTC
ACTGCATTCTAGTTGTGGTTTGTCCAAACTCATCAATGTATCTTATCATGTCTGGCTCTAGCTATCCCGC
CCCTAACTCCGCCCATCCCGCCCCTAACTCCGCCCAGTTCCGCCCATTCTCCGCCCCATGGCTGACTAAT
TTTTTTTATTTATGCAGAGGCCGAGGCCGCCTCGGCCTCTGAGCTATTCCAGAAGTAGTGAGGAGGCTTT
TTTGGAGGCCTAGGGACGTACCCAATTCGCCCTATAGTGAGTCGTATTACGCGCGCTCACTGGCCGTCGT
TTTACAACGTCGTGACTGGGAAAACCCTGGCGTTACCCAACTTAATCGCCTTGCAGCACATCCCCCTTTC
GCCAGCTGGCGTAATAGCGAAGAGGCCCGCACCGATCGCCCTTCCCAACAGTTGCGCAGCCTGAATGGCG
AATGGG
[124 nt withheld, positions 3367-3490]
C
[91 nt withheld, positions 3492-3582]
A
[49 nt withheld, positions 3584-3632]
CCTTTGACGTTGGAGTCCACGTTCTTT
[37 nt withheld, positions 3660-3696]
ACCCTATCTCGGTCTATTCTTTTGATTTATAAGGGATTTTGCCGATTTCGGCCTATTGGTTAAAAAATGA
GCTGATTTAACAAAAATTTAACGCGAATTTTAACAAAATATTAACGCTTACAATTTAGGTGGCACTTTTC
GGGGAAATGTGCGCGGAACCCCTATTTGTTTATTTTTCTAAATACATTCAAATATGTATCCGCTCATGAG
ACAATAACCCTGATAAATGCTTCAATAATATTGAAAAAGGAAGAGTATGAGTATTCAACATTTCCGTGTC
GCCCTTATTCCCTTTTTTGCGGCATTTTGCCTTCCTGTTTTTGCTCACCCAGAAACGCTGGTGAAAGTAA
AAGATGCTGAAGATCAGTTGGGTGCACGAGTGGGTTACATCGAACTGGATCTCAACAGCGGTAAGATCCT
TGAGAGTTTTCGCCCCGAAGAACGTTTTCCAATGATGAGCACTTTTAAAGTTCTGCTATGTGGCGCGGTA
TTATCCCGTATTGACGCCGGGCAAGAGCAACTCGGTCGCCGCATACACTATTCTCAGAATGACTTGGTTG
AGTACTCACCAGTCACAGAAAAGCATCTTACGGATGGCATGACAGTAAGAGAATTATGCAGTGCTGCCAT
AACCATGAGTGATAACACTGCGGCCAACTTACTTCTGACAACGATCGGAGGACCGAAGGAGCTAACCGCT
TTTTTGCACAACATGGGGGATCATGTAACTCGCCTTGATCGTTGGGAACCGGAGCTGAATGAAGCCATAC
CAAACGACGAGCGTGACACCACGATGCCTGTAGCAATGGCAACAACGTTGCGCAAACTATTAACTGGCGA
ACTACTTACTCTAGCTTCCCGGCAACAATTAATAGACTGGATGGAGGCGGATAAAGTTGCAGGACCACTT
CTGCGCTCGGCCCTTCCGGCTGGCTGGTTTATTGCTGATAAATCTGGAGCCGGTGAGCGTGGGTCTCGCG
GTATCATTGCAGCACTGGGGCCAGATGGTAAGCCCTCCCGTATCGTAGTTATCTACACGACGGGGAGTCA
GGCAACTATGGATGAACGAAATAGACAGATCGCTGAGATAGGTGCCTCACTGATTAAGCATTGGTAACTG
TCAGACCAAGTTTACTCATATATACTTTAGATTGATTTAAAACTTCATTTTTAATTTAAAAGGATCTAGG
TGAAGATCCTTTTTGATAATCTCATGACCAAAATCCCTTAACGTGAGTTTTCGTTCCACTGAGCGTCAGA
CCCCGTAGAAAAGATCAAAGGATCTTCTTGAGATCCTTTTTTTCTGCGCGTAATCTGCTGCTTGCAAACA
AAAAAACCACCGCTACCAGCGGTGGTTTGTTTGCCGGATCAAGAGCTACCAACTCTTTTTCCGAAGGTAA
CTGGCTTCAGCAGAGCGCAGATACCAAATACTGTTCTTCTAGTGTAGCCGTAGTTAGGCCACCACTTCAA
GAACTCTGTAGCACCGCCTACATACCTCGCTCTGCTAATCCTGTTACCAGTGGCTGCTGCCAGTGGCGAT
AAGTCGTGTCTTACCGGGTTGGACTCAAGACGATAGTTACCGGATAAGGCGCAGCGGTCGGGCTGAACGG
GGGGTTCGTGCACACAGCCCAGCTTGGAGCGAACGACCTACACCGAACTGAGATACCTACAGCGTGAGCT
ATGAGAAAGCGCCACGCTTCCCGAAGGGAGAAAGGCGGACAGGTATCCGGTAAGCGGCAGGGTCGGAACA
GGAGAGCGCACGAGGGAGCTTCCAGGGGGAAACGCCTGGTATCTTTATAGTCCTGTCGGGTTTCGCCACC
TCTGACTTGAGCGTCGATTTTTGTGATGCTCGTCAGGGGGGCGGAGCCTATGGAAAAACGCCAGCAACGC
GGCCTTTTTACGGTTCCTGGCCTTTTGCTGGCCTTTTGCTCACATGTTCTTTCCTGCGTTATCCCCTGAT
TCTGTGGATAACCGTATTACCGCCTTTGAGTGAGCTGATACCGCTCGCCGCAGCCGAACGACCGAGCGCA
GCGAGTCAGTGAGCGAGGAAGCGGAAGAGCGCCCAATACGCAAACCGCCTCTCCCCGCGCGTTGGCCGAT
TCATTAATGCAGCTGGCACGACAGGTTTCCCGACTGGAAAGCGGGCAGTGAGCGCAACGCAATTAATGTG
AGTTAGCTCACTCATTAGGCACCCCAGGCTTTACACTTTATGCTTCCGGCTCGTATGTTGTGTGGAATTG
TGAGCGGATAACAATTTCACACAGGAAACAGCTATGACCATGATTACGCCAAGCGCGCAATTAACCCTCA
CTAAAGGGAACAAAAGCTGGAGCTGCAAGCTTAATGTAGTCTTATGCAATACTCTTGTAGTCTTGCAACA
TGGTAACGATGAGTTAGCAACATGCCTTACAAGGAGAGAAAAAGCACCGTGCATGCCGATTGGTGGAAGT
AAGGTGGTACGATCGTGCCTTATTAGGAAGGCAACAGACGGGTCTGACATGGATTGGACGAACCACTGAA
TTGCCGCATTGCAGAGATATTGTATTTAAGTGCCTAGCTCGATACATAAACGGGTCTCTCTGGTTAGACC
AGATCTGAGCCTGGGAGCTCTCTGGCTAACTAGGGAACCCACTGCTTAAGCCTCAATAAAGCTTGCCTTG
AGTGCTTCAAGTAGTGTGTGCCCGTCTGTTGTGTGACTCTGGTAACTAGAGATCCCTCAGACCCTTTTAG
TCAGTGTGGAAAATCTCTAGCAGTGGCGCCCGAACAGGGACTTGAAAGCGAAAGGGAAACCAGAGGAGCT
CTCTCGACGCAGGACTCGGCTTGCTGAAGCGCGCACGGCAAGAGGCGAGGGGCGGCGACTGGTGAGTACG
CCAAAAATTTTGACTAGCGGAGGCTAGAAGGAGAGAGATGGGTGCGAGAGCGTCAGTATTAAGCGGGGGA
GAATTAGATCGCGATGGGAAAAAATTCGGTTAAGGCCAGGGGGAAAGAAAAAATATAAATTAAAACATAT
AGTATGGGCAAGCAGGGAGCTAGAACGATTCGCAGTTAATCCTGGCCTGTTAGAAACATCAGAAGGCTGT
AGACAAATACTGGGACAGCTACAACCATCCCTTCAGACAGGATCAGAAGAACTTAGATCATTATATAATA
CAGTAGCAACCCTCTATTGTGTGCATCAAAGGATAGAGATAAAAGACACCAAGGAAGCTTTAGACAAGAT
AGAGGAAGAGCAAAACAAAAGTAAGACCACCGCACAGCAAGCGGCCGCTGATCTTCAGACCTGGAGGAGG
AGATATGAGGGACAATTGGAGAAGTGAATTATATAAATATAAAGTAGTAAAAATTGAACCATTAGGAGTA
GCACCCACCAAGGCAAAGAGAAGAGTGGTGCAGAGAGAAAAAAGAGCAGTGGGAATAGGAGCTTTGTTCC
TTGGGTTCTTGGGAGCAGCAGGAAGCACTATGGGCGCAGCGTCAATGACGCTGACGGTACAGGCCAGACA
ATTATTGTCTGGTATAGTGCAGCAGCAGAACAATTTGCTGAGGGCTATTGAGGCGCAACAGCATCTGTTG
CAACTCACAGTCTGGGGCATCAAGCAGCTCCAGGCAAGAATCCTGGCTGTGGAAAGATACCTAAAGGATC
AACAGCTCCTGGGGATTTGGGGTTGCTCTGGAAAACTCATTTGCACCACTGCTGTGCCTTGGAATGCTAG
TTGGAGTAATAAATCTCTGGAACAGATTTGGAATCACACGACCTGGATGGAGTGGGACAGAGAAATTAAC
AATTACACAAGCTTAATACACTCCTTAATTGAAGAATCGCAAAACCAGCAAGAAAAGAATGAACAAGAAT
TATTGGAATTAGATAAATGGGCAAGTTTGTGGAATTGGTTTAACATAACAAATTGGCTGTGGTATATAAA
ATTATTCATAATGATAGTAGGAGGCTTGGTAGGTTTAAGAATAGTTTTTGCTGTACTTTCTATAGTGAAT
AGAGTTAGGCAGGGATATTCACCATTATCGTTTCAGACCCACCTCCCAACCCCGAGGGGACCCAGAGAGG
GCCTATTTCCCATGATTCCTTCATATTTGCATATACGATACAAGGCTGTTAGAGAGATAATTAGAATTAA
TTTGACTGTAAACACAAAGATATTAGTACAAAATACGTGACGTAGAAAGTAATAATTTCTTGGGTAGTTT
GCAGTTTTAAAATTATGTTTTAAAATGGACTATCATATGCTTACCGTAACTTGAAAGTATTTCGATTTCT
TGGCTTTATATATCTTGTGGAAAGGACGAAACACCGTGAATACAAGTGGTCAACAGGTTTTAGAGCTAGA
AATAGCAAGTTAAAATAAGGCTAGTCCGTTATCAACTTGAAAAAGTGGCACCGAGTCGGTGCTTTTTTAA
GCTTGGCGTAACTAGATCTTGAGACAAATGGCAGTATTCATCCACAATTTTAAAAGAAAAGGGGGGATTG
GGGGGTACAGTGCAGGGGAAAGAATAGTAGACATAATAGCAACAGACATACAAACTAAAGAATTACAAAA
ACAAATTACAAAAATTCAAAATTTTCGGGTTTATTACAGGGACAGCAGAGATCCACTTTGGCGCCGGCTC
GAGGGGG
