>Addgene plasmid #77552 | CPNE3 gRNA (BRDN0001148974) | depositor partial sequence | sequence record 145012 | Target Sequence
TGAATACAAGTGGTCAACAG
