>Addgene plasmid #77552 | CPNE3 gRNA (BRDN0001148974) | addgene partial sequence | sequence record 187981 | hU6-F
TAGAAAGTAATAATTTCTTGGGTAGTTTGCAGTTTTAAAATTATGTTTTAAAATGGACTATCATATGCTT
ACCGTAACTTGAAAGTATTTCGATTTCTTGGCTTTATATATCTTGTGGAAAGGACGAAACACCGTGAATA
CAAGTGGTCAACAGGTTTTAGAGCTAGAAATAGCAAGTTAAAATAAGGCTAGTCCGTTATCAACTTGAAA
AAGTGGCACCGAGTCGGTGCTTTTTTAAGCTTGGCGTAACTAGATCTTGAGACAAATGGCAGTATTCATC
CACAATTTTAAAAGAAAAGGGGGGATTGGGGGGTACAGTGCAGGGGAAAGAATAGTAGACATAATAGCAA
CAGACATACAAACTAAAGAATTACAAAAACAAATTACAAAAATTCAAAATTTTCGGGTTTATTACAGGGA
CAGCAGAGATCCACTTTGGCGCCGGCTCGAGGGGGCCCGGGTGCAAAGATGGATAAAGTTTTAAACAGAG
AGGAATCTTTGCAGCTAATGGACCTTCTAGGTCTTGAAAGGAGTGGGAATTGGCTCCGGTGCCCGTCAGT
GGGCAGAGCG
